>Addgene plasmid #223008 | pMB24 | addgene full sequence | sequence record 444789 | Addgene NGS Result
GTTGGCGGGTGTCGGGGCGCAGCCATGACCCAGTCACGTAGCGATAGCGGAGTGTATACTGGCTTAACTA
TGCGGCATCAGAGCAGATTGTACTGAGAGTGCACCATATGCGGTGTGAAATACCGCACAGATGCGTAAGG
AGAAAATACCGCATCAGGCGCTCTTCCGCTTCCTCGCTCACTGACTCGCTGCGCTCGGTCGTTCGGCTGC
GGCGAGCGGTATCAGCTCACTCAAAGGCGGTAATACGGTTATCCACAGAATCAGGGGATAACGCAGGAAA
GAACATGTGAGCAAAAGGCCAGCAAAAGGCCAGGAACCGTAAAAAGGCCGCGTTGCTGGCGTTTTTCCAT
AGGCTCCGCCCCCCTGACGAGCATCACAAAAATCGACGCTCAAGTCAGAGGTGGCGAAACCCGACAGGAC
TATAAAGATACCAGGCGTTTCCCCCTGGAAGCTCCCTCGTGCGCTCTCCTGTTCCGACCCTGCCGCTTAC
CGGATACCTGTCCGCCTTTCTCCCTTCGGGAAGCGTGGCGCTTTCTCATAGCTCACGCTGTAGGTATCTC
AGTTCGGTGTAGGTCGTTCGCTCCAAGCTGGGCTGTGTGCACGAACCCCCCGTTCAGCCCGACCGCTGCG
CCTTATCCGGTAACTATCGTCTTGAGTCCAACCCGGTAAGACACGACTTATCGCCACTGGCAGCAGCCAC
TGGTAACAGGATTAGCAGAGCGAGGTATGTAGGCGGTGCTACAGAGTTCTTGAAGTGGTGGCCTAACTAC
GGCTACACTAGAAGGACAGTATTTGGTATCTGCGCTCTGCTGAAGCCAGTTACCTTCGGAAAAAGAGTTG
GTAGCTCTTGATCCGGCAAACAAACCACCGCTGGTAGCGGTGGTTTTTTTGTTTGCAAGCAGCAGATTAC
GCGCAGAAAAAAAGGATCTCAAGAAGATCCTTTGATCTTTTCTACGGGGTCTGACGCTCATAAAATCATT
ATTTGCCATCCAGCTGATATCCCCTATAGTGAGTCGTATTACATGGTCATAGCTGTTTCCTGGCAGCTCT
GGCCCGTGTCTCAAAATCTCTGATGTTACATTGCACAAGATAAAAATATATCATCATGAACAATAAAACT
GTCTGCTTACATAAACAGTAATACAAGGGGTGTTATGAGCCATATTCAACGGGAAACGTCGAGGCCGCGA
TTAAATTCCAACATGGATGCTGATTTATATGGGTATAAATGGGCTCGCGATAATGTCGGGCAATCAGGTG
CGACAATCTATCGCTTGTATGGGAAGCCCGATGCGCCAGAGTTGTTTCTGAAACATGGCAAAGGTAGCGT
TGCCAATGATGTTACAGATGAGATGGTCAGACTAAACTGGCTGACGGAATTTATGCCTCTTCCGACCATC
AAGCATTTTATCCGTACTCCTGATGATGCATGGTTACTCACCACTGCGATCCCCGGAAAAACAGCATTCC
AGGTATTAGAAGAATATCCTGATTCAGGTGAAAATATTGTTGATGCGCTGGCAGTGTTCCTGCGCCGGTT
GCATTCGATTCCTGTTTGTAATTGTCCTTTTAACAGCGATCGCGTATTTCGTCTTGCTCAGGCGCAATCA
CGAATGAATAACGGTTTGGTTGATGCGAGTGATTTTGATGACGAGCGTAATGGCTGGCCTGTTGAACAAG
TCTGGAAAGAAATGCATAAACTTTTGCCATTCTCACCGGATTCAGTCGTCACTCATGGTGATTTCTCACT
TGATAACCTTATTTTTGACGAGGGGAAATTAATAGGTTGTATTGATGTTGGACGAGTCGGAATCGCAGAC
CGATACCAGGATCTTGCCATCCTATGGAACTGCCTCGGTGAGTTTTCTCCTTCATTACAGAAACGGCTTT
TTCAAAAATATGGTATTGATAATCCTGATATGAATAAATTGCAGTTTCATTTGATGCTCGATGAGTTTTT
CTAATCAGAATTGGTTAATTGGTTGTAACACTGGCAGAGCATTACGCTGACTTGACGGGACGGCGCAAGC
TCATGACCAAAATCCCTTAACGTGAGTTACGCGTCGTTCCACTGAGCGTCAGACCCCTGCCGGTAACATG
AGCAAAGTCTGCCGCCTTACAACGGCTCTCCCGCTGACGCCGTCCCGGACTGATGGGCTGCCTGTATCGA
GTGGTGATTTTGTGCCGAGCTGCCGGTCGGGGAGCTGTTGGCTGGCTGGTGGCAGGATATATTGTGGTGT
AAACAAATTGACGCTTAGACGGATTACGGGTCTCAGCGGTACGGCGGGATCATGAGCGGAGAATTAAGGG
AGTCACGTTATGACCCCCGCCGATGACGCGGGACAAGCCGTTTTACGTTTGGAACTGACAGAACCGCAAC
GTTGAAGGAGCCACTCAGCCGCGGGTTTCTGGAGTTTAATGAGCTAAGCACATACGTCAGAAACCATTAT
TGCGCGTTCAAAAGTCGCCTAAGGTCACTATCAGCTAGCAAATATTTCTTGTCAAAAATGCTCCACTGAC
GTTCCATAAATTCCCCTCGGTATCCAATTAGAGTCTCATATTCACTCTCAATCCAAATAATCTGCACCGG
ATCTTCTGGAAGCACCATGACGAGTAAAGTGTATGATCCTGAGCAAAGGAAGAGAATGATCACAGGTCCT
CAATGGTGGGCTAGGTGTAAACAGATGAATGTTCTTGACTCTTTCATCAACTACTACGATTCTGAGAAAC
ATGCCGAAAACGCAGTGATTTTCCTCCATGGAAATGCTGCTTCAAGCTATCTCTGGAGACACGTTGTCCC
ACATATAGAACCAGTAGCTAGATGCATTATACCGGATTTGATTGGTATGGGCAAAAGTGGGAAATCAGGG
AATGGATCCTACAGGTTATTGGACCACTACAAGTATCTCACAGCTTGGTTTGAACTACTTAACTTGCCTA
AGAAGATCATATTCGTGGGACATGATTGGGGAGCATGTCTTGCCTTTCACTATTCCTATGAACATCAGGA
CAAAATAAAGGCCATTGTCCATGCAGAGTCTGTTGTTGACGTGATTGAAAGCTGGGATGAATGGCCTGAC
ATTGAGGAGGATATTGCGTTAATCAAGAGTGAAGAAGGCGAGAAAATGGTTCTTGAAAACAATTTCTTTG
TCGAAACTATGTTGCCGTCTAAAATCATGAGAAAACTGGAACCAGAAGAATTCGCAGCATACTTAGAACC
CTTTAAGGAGAAAGGAGAAGTCAGACGACCAACTCTGTCTTGGCCTAGAGAGATTCCATTGGTTAAGGGT
GGCAAACCAGATGTTGTACAAATTGTGCGAAATTATAACGCTTATCTGCGTGCTTCAGATGATCTTCCTA
AGATGTTTATTGAGTCAGATCCCGGTTTCTTTAGCAATGCGATTGTAGAGGGTGCTAAGAAATTTCCAAA
TACCGAATTCGTGAAGGTTAAAGGACTACACTTTTCTCAAGAAGATGCACCTGATGAGATGGGGAAGTAC
ATAAAGTCCTTTGTAGAGCGTGTTCTTAAGAATGAGCAGTAAAAGGGCTAAGACCTAAGCTAGCCTAGAA
TCCGGCCATGCTAGAGTCCGCAAAAATCACCAGTCTCTCTCTACAAATCTATCTCTCTCTATTTTTCTCC
AGAATAATGTGTGAGTAGTTCCCAGATAAGGGAATTAGGGTTCTTATAGGGTTTCGCTCATGTGTTGAGC
ATATAAGAAACCCTTAGTATGTATTTGTATTTGTAAAATACTTCTATCAATAAAATTTCTAATTCCTAAA
ACCAAAATCCAGTGACCTTGAGTGACCTAAGCTAGCCTAGTGTCGGGCTAGATAATTAGGCTAAACTATC
CTTAAGGATTGTAGATAATTAGGCTAAACTATCCTTAAGGTGTCGCGGGGAGAGAGGATTTTGAGGAAAT
AATTAATTGAATTACTTGTATTATTGATAAAGTAATTTAGATAAGTTGTTAGTACAACTTATTGCAACTA
TGGATAGACAAAAATCACTTATTTTAAGGGGAGAAGTATATAACAACTTATTATAAAATTTCTGAGCAGC
CGGCCTCCTCCAATCAATCATAGAGAGTGGAGCCCATTCTGGAAAACCAAGGAACCCCCAACTTGCACTG
GTGCGGTGGCCCAATTCAAAAAAAACGGGGCCCAGCAAAGTAACGCCGTTGTAACGATTTATCAATCCAA
ACTCAAAAGGCGGCGAGATGCGTTTAACTCCGTGAAATTAACAAACCGCCAACAACTTGCAATTTGCAAC
TACCGTTTCCAAGAAGAACTCAACCACACAACGTATCCTATCCCAAACCACACGCAACTAGTGACGCGTC
ATAAGGACACGTGTCACAATTTGACTGGTTAATAATTTCACCGCTTTTGCTATAAATTACCTCCAATCCC
CTTAGCTTCTTCACAATTCAGTTCCCAACCCTAACAATTCTTGTTCATATCGCTTCTCTCTACTTTCAAG
GTATGATCCAATTTCTCTCTTCTTTCTCTGTAATCCTTTCGTTGAGTTTTGTTTCCGATCAATCATAGGT
AGTTTTCTTGTTTCGAAGCATGAGATCTAGGAATTTTTTGTGATTTTCCAAAATTGAGATCGGTTTGAAA
TTGAATTTTACAGCTTGAATCTCAGATCTTGTTTTATCAATGTTTTCGATGGCTTGCGATGTAGATCTAT
GATAATTGTGGTTCAGTTTTGTTAGGAATCGATTTCGGTTTAGCAATTGCAGATTAATTAGGGTTTCCAA
TTGAATTCTTCAGATCCGTTATGGAATTATGTCAAATAATTTATTCAAATTGGAAATTATTGTTAGATCC
ACTCTTAATCTGTTTGATCCAAGCTTCAATTAGGGTTTTCACTTGTTTCAATTTCTTGTTATGGATTCTG
ATTTATCTGTTGATGTTAGATCCACTCTTAATCTGTTTGATCCAAGCGTTAATTAGGGTTTTCACTTGTT
TCAATTTCGTGTGTTGGATTCTGATTTATCTGTTGTTGATGTGATTACAGTCTGAACAATGGGCAGCCAC
CACCACCACCACCACAGCGGAATGAGTTCACTGCCGTATAGGCAGCTAAGAAAATCAGGTGGCACCGAAG
ATGCAAAGAACATTAAGAAAGGGCCTGCACCATTCTATCCACTTGAGGACGGTACAGCCGGTGAGCAATT
GCATAAGGCCATGAAGAGATATGCACTTGTACCAGGGACGATAGCCTTTACTGATGCTCACATTGAGGTC
AATATCACTTATGCGGAATATTTTGAAATGTCAGTCAGATTGGCAGAAGCTATGAAAAGGTATGGCTTAA
ATACCAATCACAGAATTGTGGTGTGTTCTGAGAATAGTTTACAGTTCTTCATGCCAGTGTTGGGTGCACT
ATTTATTGGTGTAGCTGTTGCTCCAGCTAACGACATTTACAATGAGAGAGAACTACTCAACTCTATGAAT
ATTTCACAGCCCACAGTCGTATTTGTGAGCAAGAAAGGATTGCAGAAGATACTTAACGTTCAGAAGAAAC
TTCCGATTATACAGAAGATCATTATTATGGACAGCAAAACTGACTACCAAGGCTTTCAGTCTATGTATAC
ATTTGTGACATCTCATTTACCTCCAGGCTTTAATGAGTATGACTTCGTTCCAGAATCATTTGATCGTGAT
AAGACTATCGCTCTTATTATGAATAGCTCTGGATCCACTGGTCTGCCGAAGGGAGTAGCATTGCCTCATA
GGACAGCTTGTGTTAGGTTTTCACACGCAAGAGATCCGATATTTGGAAATCAGATCATTCCTGATACGGC
TATATTGAGTGTTGTACCATTTCACCATGGCTTTGGAATGTTTACCACACTTGGGTACTTGATTTGCGGC
TTTAGAGTGGTACTGATGTACAGGTTCGAGGAGGAACTTTTCCTACGAAGTCTCCAAGATTACAAAATCC
AATCCGCTTTGTTAGTTCCTACACTGTTTTCCTTCTTCGCGAAATCTACCCTGATTGACAAATATGATCT
CTCTAATCTCCACGAAATAGCAAGTGGTGGTGCACCTCTTTCAAAAGAGGTTGGAGAAGCAGTTGCCAAA
CGTTTTCATCTACCAGGTATCAGACAAGGATATGGTCTTACTGAGACAACATCAGCCATATTAATTACCC
CTGAAGGCGATGATAAGCCTGGTGCTGTTGGAAAAGTTGTTCCATTCTTCGAAGCAAAAGTGGTAGACTT
GGATACTGGCAAGACGCTTGGAGTCAACCAAAGAGGTGAACTGTGCGTTAGAGGGCCTATGATCATGTCT
GGGTACGTTAACAATCCTGAGGCAACCAATGCGTTAATTGACAAAGATGGCTGGTTACATAGTGGAGATA
TTGCGTACTGGGACGAAGATGAGCACTTCTTCATAGTGGATAGGTTGAAGTCTCTCATCAAGTACAAAGG
TTATCAAGTAGCTCCTGCTGAATTAGAGTCAATCCTTCTTCAACATCCCAACATTTTCGATGCTGGAGTG
GCCGGATTGCCCGATGATGATGCCGGTGAATTGCCCGCAGCTGTTGTTGTGCTGGAACATGGTAAGACTA
TGACAGAGAAGGAAATAGTGGACTATGTCGCTAGCCAAGTTACTACTGCTAAGAAACTCCGTGGAGGGGT
TGTCTTTGTTGATGAAGTCCCAAAAGGATTGACTGGGAAACTTGATGCTCGAAAGATAAGAGAGATTCTC
ATTAAAGCTAAGAAGGGTGGAAAATCCAAACTATAAAAGGGCTAAGACCTAAGCTAGCCTAGAATCGATC
GTTCAAACATTTGGCAATAAAGTTTCTTAAGATTGAATCCTGTTGCCGGTCTTGCGATGATTATCATATA
ATTTCTGTTGAATTACGTTAAGCATGTAATAATTAACATGTAATGCATGACGTTATTTATGAGATGGGTT
TTTATGATTAGAGTCCCGCAATTATACATTTAATACGCGATAGAAAACAAAATATAGCGCGCAAACTAGG
ATAAATTATCGCGCGCGGTGTCATCTATGTTACTAGATCTGAGTGACCTAAGCTAGCCTAGTGTCTGAGT
AGATAATTAGGCTAAACTATCCTTAAGGTCTGTCTGTGAGACCTCTGGTTTAAACTATCAGTGTTTGACA
GGATATATTGGCGGGTAAACCTAAGAGAAAAGAGCGTTTATTAGAATAATCGGATATTTAAAAGGGCGTG
AAAAGGTTTATCCGTTCGTCCATTTGTATGTGCATGCCAACCACAGGGTTCCCCTCGGGATCAAAGTACT
TTGATCCAACCCCTCCGCTGCTATAGTGCAGTCGGCTTCTGACGTTCAGTGCAGCCTTCTTCTGAAAACG
ACATGTCGCACAAGTCCTAAGTTACGCGACAGGCTGCCGCCCTGCCCTTTTCCTGGCGTTTTCTTGTCGC
GTGTTTTAGTCGCATAAAGTAGAATACTTGCGACTAGAACCGGAGACATTACGCCATGAACAAGAGCGCC
GCCGCTGGCCTGCTGGGCTATGCCCGCGTCAGCACCGACGACCAGGACTTGACCAACCAACGGGCCGAAC
TGCACGCGGCCGGCTGCACCAAGCTGTTTTCCGAGAAGATCACCGGCACCAGGCGCGACCGCCCGGAGCT
GGCCAGGATGCTTGACCACCTACGCCCTGGCGACGTTGTGACAGTGACCAGGCTAGACCGCCTGGCCCGC
AGCACCCGCGACCTACTGGACATTGCCGAGCGCATCCAGGAGGCCGGCGCGGGCCTGCGTAGCCTGGCAG
AGCCGTGGGCCGACACCACCACGCCGGCCGGCCGCATGGTGTTGACCGTGTTCGCCGGCATTGCCGAGTT
CGAGCGTTCCCTAATCATCGACCGCACCCGGAGCGGGCGCGAGGCCGCCAAGGCCCGAGGCGTGAAGTTT
GGCCCCCGCCCTACCCTCACCCCGGCACAGATCGCGCACGCCCGCGAGCTGATCGACCAGGAAGGCCGCA
CCGTGAAAGAGGCGGCTGCACTGCTTGGCGTGCATCGCTCGACCCTGTACCGCGCACTTGAGCGCAGCGA
GGAAGTGACGCCCACCGAGGCCAGGCGGCGCGGTGCCTTCCGTGAGGACGCATTGACCGAGGCCGACGCC
CTGGCGGCCGCCGAGAATGAACGCCAAGAGGAACAAGCATGAAACCGCACCAGGACGGCCAGGACGAACC
GTTTTTCATTACCGAAGAGATCGAGGCGGAGATGATCGCGGCCGGGTACGTGTTCGAGCCGCCCGCGCAC
ATCTCAACCGTGCGGCTGCATGAAATCCTGGCCGGTTTGTCTGATGCCAAGCTGGCGGCCTGGCCGGCCA
GCTTGGCCGCTGAAGAAACCGAGCGCCGCCGTCTAAAAAGGTGATGTGTATTTGAGTAAAACAGCTTGCG
TCATGCGGTCGCTGCGTATATGATGCGATGAGTAAATAAACAAATACGCAAGGGGAACGCATGAAGGTTA
TCGCTGTACTTAACCAGAAAGGCGGGTCAGGCAAGACGACCATCGCAACCCATCTAGCCCGCGCCCTGCA
ACTCGCCGGGGCCGATGTTCTGTTAGTCGATTCCGATCCCCAGGGCAGTGCCCGCGATTGGGCGGCCGTG
CGGGAAGATCAACCGCTAACCGTTGTCGGCATCGACCGCCCGACGATTGACCGCGACGTGAAGGCCATCG
GCCGGCGCGACTTCGTAGTGATCGACGGAGCGCCCCAGGCGGCGGACTTGGCTGTGTCCGCGATCAAGGC
AGCCGACTTCGTGCTGATTCCGGTGCAGCCAAGCCCTTACGACATATGGGCCACCGCCGACCTGGTGGAG
CTGGTTAAGCAGCGCATTGAGGTCACGGATGGAAGGCTACAAGCGGCCTTTGTCGTGTCGCGGGCGATCA
AAGGCACGCGCATCGGCGGTGAGGTTGCCGAGGCGCTGGCCGGGTACGAGCTGCCCATTCTTGAGTCCCG
TATCACGCAGCGCGTGAGCTACCCAGGCACTGCCGCCGCCGGCACAACCGTTCTTGAATCAGAACCCGAG
GGCGACGCTGCCCGCGAGGTCCAGGCGCTGGCCGCTGAAATTAAATCAAAACTCATTTGAGTTAATGAGG
TAAAGAGAAAATGAGCAAAAGCACAAACACGCTAAGTGCCGGCCGTCCGAGCGCACGCAGCAGCAAGGCT
GCAACGTTGGCCAGCCTGGCAGACACGCCAGCCATGAAGCGGGTCAACTTTCAGTTGCCGGCGGAGGATC
ACACCAAGCTGAAGATGTACGCGGTACGCCAAGGCAAGACCATTACCGAGCTGCTATCTGAATACATCGC
GCAGCTACCAGAGTAAATGAGCAAATGAATAAATGAGTAGATGAATTTTAGCGGCTAAAGGAGGCGGCAT
GGAAAATCAAGAACAACCAGGCACCGACGCCGTGGAATGCCCCATGTGTGGAGGAACGGGCGGTTGGCCA
GGCGTAAGCGGCTGGGTTGCCTGCCGGCCCTGCAATGGCACTGGAACCCCCAAGCCCGAGGAATCGGCGT
GAGCGGTCGCAAACCATCCGGCCCGGTACAAATCGGCGCGGCGCTGGGTGATGACCTGGTGGAGAAGTTG
AAGGCCGCGCAGGCCGCCCAGCGGCAACGCATCGAGGCAGAAGCACGCCCCGGTGAATCGTGGCAAGCGG
CCGCTGATCGAATCCGCAAAGAATCCCGGCAACCGCCGGCAGCCGGTGCGCCGTCGATTAGGAAGCCGCC
CAAGGGCGACGAGCAACCAGATTTTTTCGTTCCGATGCTCTATGACGTGGGCACCCGCGATAGTCGCAGC
ATCATGGACGTGGCCGTTTTCCGTCTGTCGAAGCGTGACCGACGAGCTGGCGAGGTGATCCGCTACGAGC
TTCCAGACGGGCACGTAGAGGTTTCCGCAGGGCCGGCCGGCATGGCCAGTGTGTGGGATTACGACCTGGT
ACTGATGGCGGTTTCCCATCTAACCGAATCCATGAACCGATACCGGGAAGGGAAGGGAGACAAGCCCGGC
CGCGTGTTCCGTCCACACGTTGCGGACGTACTCAAGTTCTGCCGGCGAGCCGATGGCGGAAAGCAGAAAG
ACGACCTGGTAGAAACCTGCATTCGGTTAAACACCACGCACGTTGCCATGCAGCGTACGAAGAAGGCCAA
GAACGGCCGCCTGGTGACGGTATCCGAGGGTGAAGCCTTGATTAGCCGCTACAAGATCGTAAAGAGCGAA
ACCGGGCGGCCGGAGTACATCGAGATCGAGCTAGCTGATTGGATGTACCGCGAGATCACAGAAGGCAAGA
ACCCGGACGTGCTGACGGTTCACCCCGATTACTTTTTGATCGATCCCGGCATCGGCCGTTTTCTCTACCG
CCTGGCACGCCGCGCCGCAGGCAAGGCAGAAGCCAGATGGTTGTTCAAGACGATCTACGAACGCAGTGGC
AGCGCCGGAGAGTTCAAGAAGTTCTGTTTCACCGTGCGCAAGCTGATCGGGTCAAATGACCTGCCGGAGT
ACGATTTGAAGGAGGAGGCGGGGCAGGCTGGCCCGATCCTAGTCATGCGCTACCGCAACCTGATCGAGGG
CGAAGCATCCGCCGGTTCCTAATGTACGGAGCAGATGCTAGGGCAAATTGCCCTAGCAGGGGAAAAAGGT
CGAAAAGGACTCTTTCCTGTGGATAGCACGTACATTGGGAACCCAAAGCCGTACATTGGGAACCGGAACC
CGTACATTGGGAACCCAAAGCCGTACATTGGGAACCGGTCACACATGTAAGTGACTGATATAAAAGAGAA
AAAAGGCGATTTTTCCGCCTAAAACTCTTTAAAACTTATTAAAACTCTTAAAACCCGCCTGGCCTGTGCA
TAACTGTCTGGCCAGCGCACAGCCGAAGAGCTGCAAAAAGCGCCTACCCTTCGGTCGCTGCGCTCCCTAC
GCCCCGCCGCTTCGCGTCGGCCTATCGCGGCCGCTGGCCGCTCAAAAATGGCTGGCCTACGGCCAGGCAA
TCTACCAGGGCGCGGACAAGCCGCGCCGTCGCCACTCGACCGCCGGCGCCCACATCAAGGCACCCTGCCT
CGCGCGTTTCGGTGATGACGGTGAAAACCTCTGACACATGCAGCTCCCGGAGACAGTCACAGCTTGTCTG
TAAGCGGATGCCGGGAGCAGACAAGCCCGTCAGGGCGCGTCAGCGGGT
Features (pLannotate 1.2.2; 18 found; start..end, strand, type, name):
     18..158     +  misc_feature   bom: basis of mobility region from pBR322
    344..932     -  rep_origin     ori: high-copy-number ColE1/pMB1/pBR322/pUC origin of replication
   1003..1021    -  promoter       T7 promoter: promoter for bacteriophage T7 RNA polymerase
   1155..1964    +  CDS            KanR: aminoglycoside phosphotransferase; aph(3')-Ia; confers resistance to kanamycin in bacteria or G418 (Geneticin®) in eukaryotes
   2220..2244    +  misc_feature   LB T-DNA repeat: left border repeat from nopaline C58 T-DNA
   2403..2586    +  promoter       NOS promoter: nopaline synthase promoter NOS promoter
   2607..3539    +  CDS            LUCI_RENRE: Experimental evidence at protein level: Swiss-Prot protein existence level 1. Upon binding the substrate, the enzyme catalyzes an oxygenation, producing a very short-lived hydroperoxide that cyclizes into a dioxetanone structure, which collapses, releasing a CO(2) molecule. The spontaneous breakdown of the dioxetanone releases the energy (about 50 kcal/mole) that is necessary to generate the excited state of the coelenteramide product, which is the singlet form of the monoanion. In vivo the product undergoes the process of nonradiative energy transfer to an accessory protein, a green fluoresce
   3634..3793    +  polyA_signal   CaMV poly(A) signal (fragment): cauliflower mosaic virus polyadenylation signal
   5037..5055    +  CDS            9xHis (fragment): 9xHis affinity tag
   5065..5092    +  ncRNA          CRISPR-DR4: Accession: RF01317 - CRISPR RNA direct repeat element
   5107..6753    +  CDS            LUCI_PHOPY: Experimental evidence at protein level: Swiss-Prot protein existence level 1. Produces green light with a wavelength of 562 nm. From Photinus pyralis (Common eastern firefly) (Lampyris pyralis).
   6787..7039    +  terminator     NOS terminator: nopaline synthase terminator and poly(A) signal
   7136..7160    +  misc_feature   RB T-DNA repeat: right border repeat from nopaline C58 T-DNA
   7500..7901    +  CDS            Y4CG_SINFN (fragment): Protein inferred from homology: Swiss-Prot protein existence level 3. From Sinorhizobium fredii (strain NBRC 101917 / NGR234).
   8461..9090    +  CDS            pVS1 StaA: stability protein from the Pseudomonas plasmid pVS1 (Heeb et al., 2000)
   9519..10592   +  CDS            pVS1 RepA: replication protein from the Pseudomonas plasmid pVS1 (Heeb et al., 2000)
  10658..10852   +  rep_origin     pVS1 oriV: origin of replication for the Pseudomonas plasmid pVS1 (Heeb et al., 2000)
  11055..11094   +  CDS            rop (fragment): Rop protein, which maintains plasmids at low copy number; rop
