[The description below was written by a language model from this plasmid's Addgene catalogue record and pLannotate feature annotations shown in this document.]
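Description:
pMB24 is an 11.2 kb binary T-DNA plasmid for plant expression, assembled by Golden Gate cloning in the LIIIβ F A-B backbone. It serves as the control lacking Cas nuclease and Csy4 in a Nicotiana leaf assay for RNA-guided genome editing. In E. coli it replicates from a high-copy ColE1/pUC-type origin, with the pBR322 bom region and a rop fragment nearby. The pVS1 oriV, RepA and StaA functions provide replication and stable maintenance in Agrobacterium, consistent with delivery by leaf infiltration. Bacterial selection is by kanamycin through aph(3')-Ia, which lies outside the T-DNA. No plant selection gene is annotated, and the record lists firefly luciferase as the marker.

Two luciferase units lie between the nopaline-type left and right border repeats. The first is a Renilla luciferase coding sequence driven by the NOS promoter and followed by a CaMV polyadenylation signal fragment, which presumably acts as a constitutive reference for normalising expression between samples. The second is a Photinus pyralis firefly luciferase coding sequence ending in the NOS terminator. Immediately upstream of it are a short His-tag-like fragment and a CRISPR direct repeat element, which may correspond to a Csy4 recognition sequence or part of the editing target, although the record does not state this. About 1.2 kb between the CaMV signal and this region is unannotated, so the promoter driving the firefly unit is not identified, and any guide RNA component is likewise not stated.

Because the catalogue lists no insert and describes the plasmid as lacking Cas and Csy4, pMB24 most likely provides the baseline firefly-to-Renilla signal. Constructs carrying active editing components can then be compared against that baseline in the quantitative assay.
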