Addgene plasmid #223008: pMB24
Purpose: Control plasmid without Cas and Csy4 for Nicotiana leaf assay
Depositing lab: Martin Parniske. Depositing organization: Ludwig-Maximilians-Universitaet Muenchen (LMU). Publication: A quantitative assay for the efficiency of RNA-guided genome editing in plants. Bircheneder M, Schreiber T, Tissier A, Parniske M. Plant J. 2024 Sep;119(5):2564-2577. doi: 10.1111/tpj.16931. Epub 2024 Jul 20. PubMed 39032106.
Backbone
  Vector backbone: LIIIβ F A-B - BB53
  Backbone manufacturer: Binder et al., 2014
  Vector type: Plant Expression, CRISPR
  Selectable markers: Firefly luciferase
Growth in bacteria
  Bacterial resistance: Kanamycin, 50 μg/mL
  Growth temperature: 37°C
  Growth strain: DH5alpha
  Copy number: High Copy
Gene/Insert
  Gene/Insert name: Not applicable, control plasmid
  Cloning method: Golden Gate
  Sequencing primers: 5′ GGTGGCAGGATATATTGTGGTG; 3′ CGCTCTTTTCTCTTAGGTTTACCC
Terms and licenses: Academic/Nonprofit Terms; Industry Terms: Not Available to Industry
How to cite: pMB24 was a gift from Martin Parniske (Addgene plasmid # 223008 ; http://n2t.net/addgene:223008 ; RRID:Addgene_223008)
